>Addgene plasmid #67764 | pERB264 | depositor full sequence | sequence record 117787 | pERB264 sequence 7761 bps
AAGCTTAATAAACACGGAAGGAGACAATACCGGAAGGAACCCGCGCTATGACGGCAATAAAAAGACAGAA
TAAAACGCACGGGTGTTGGGTCGTTTGTTCATAAACGCGGGGTTCGGTCCCAGGGCTGGCACTCTGTCGA
TACCCCACCGAGACCCCATTGGGGCCAATACGCCCGCGTTTCTTCCTTTTCCCCACCCCACCCCCCAAGT
TCGGGTGAAGGCCCAGGGCTCGCAGCCAACGTCGGGGCGGCAGGCCCTGCCATAGCCACTGGCCCCGTGG
GTTAGGGACGGGGTCCCCCATTCGAGAATAAATAACTTCGTATAAAGTATCCTATACGAAGTTATCACCA
TGACCGAGTACAAGCCCACGGTGCGCCTCGCCACCCGCGACGACGTCCCCCGGGCCGTACGCACCCTCGC
CGCCGCGTTCGCCGACTACCCCGCCACGCGCCACACCGTCGACCCGGACCGCCACATCGAGCGGGTCACC
GAGCTGCAAGAACTCTTCCTCACGCGCGTCGGGCTCGACATCGGCAAGGTGTGGGTCGCGGACGACGGCG
CCGCGGTGGCGGTCTGGACCACGCCGGAGAGCGTCGAAGCGGGGGCGGTGTTCGCCGAGATCGGCCCGCG
CATGGCCGAGTTGAGCGGTTCCCGGCTGGCCGCGCAGCAACAGATGGAAGGCCTCCTGGCGCCGCACCGG
CCCAAGGAGCCCGCGTGGTTCCTGGCCACCGTCGGCGTCTCGCCCGACCACCAGGGCAAGGGTCTGGGCA
GCGCCGTCGTGCTCCCCGGAGTGGAGGCGGCCGAGCGCGCCGGGGTGCCCGCCTTCCTGGAGACCTCCGC
GCCCCGCAACCTCCCCTTCTACGAGCGGCTCGGCTTCACCGTCACCGCCGACGTCGAGGTGCCCGAAGGA
CCGCGCACCTGGTGCATGACCCGCAAGCCCGGTGCCTGACGCCCGCCCCACGACCCGCAGCGCCCGACCG
AAAGGAGCGCACGACCCCATGGCTCCGACCGAAGCCGACCCGGGCGGCCCCGCCGACCCCGCACCCGCCC
CCGAGGCCCACCGACTCTAGAGCTCGCTGATCAGCCTCGACTGTGCCTTCTAGTTGCCAGCCATCTGTTG
TTTGCCCCTCCCCCGTGCCTTCCTTGACCCTGGAAGGTGCCACTCCCACTGTCCTTTCCTAATAAAATGA
GGAAATTGCATCGCATTGTCTGAGTAGGTGTCATTCTATTCTGGGGGGTGGGGTGGGGCAGGACAGCAAG
GGGGAGGATTGGGAAGACAATAGCACTAGTTATTAATAGTAATCAATTACGGGGTCATTAGTTCATAGCC
CATATATGGAGTTCCGCGTTACATAACTTACGGTAAATGGCCCGCCTGGCTGACCGCCCAACGACCCCCG
CCCATTGACGTCAATAATGACGTATGTTCCCATAGTAACGCCAATAGGGACTTTCCATTGACGTCAATGG
GTGGAGTATTTACGGTAAACTGCCCACTTGGCAGTACATCAAGTGTATCATATGCCAAGTACGCCCCCTA
TTGACGTCAATGACGGTAAATGGCCCGCCTGGCATTATGCCCAGTACATGACCTTATGGGACTTTCCTAC
TTGGCAGTACATCTACGTATTAGTCATCGCTATTACCATGGTCGAGGTGAGCCCCACGTTCTGCTTCACT
CTCCCCATCTCCCCCCCCTCCCCACCCCCAATTTTGTATTTATTTATTTTTTAATTATTTTGTGCAGCGA
TGGGGGCGGGGGGGGGGGGGGGGCGCGCGCCAGGCGGGGCGGGGCGGGGCGAGGGGCGGGGCGGGGCGAG
GCGGAGAGGTGCGGCGGCAGCCAATCAGAGCGGCGCGCTCCGAAAGTTTCCTTTTATGGCGAGGCGGCGG
CGGCGGCGGCCCTATAAAAAGCGAAGCGCGCGGCGGGCGGGAGTCGCTGCGCGCTGCCTTCGCCCCGTGC
CCCGCTCCGCCGCCGCCTCGCGCCGCCCGCCCCGGCTCTGACTGACCGCGTTACTCCCACAGGTGAGCGG
GCGGGACGGCCCTTCTCCTCCGGGCTGTAATTAGCGCTTGGTTTAATGACGGCTTGTTTCTTTTCTGTGG
CTGCGTGAAAGCCTTGAGGGGCTCCGGGAGGGCCCTTTGTGCGGGGGGAGCGGCTCGGGGGGTGCGTGCG
TGTGTGTGTGCGTGGGGAGCGCCGCGTGCGGCTCCGCGCTGCCCGGCGGCTGTGAGCGCTGCGGGCGCGG
CGCGGGGCTTTGTGCGCTCCGCAGTGTGCGCGAGGGGAGCGCGGCCGGGGGCGGTGCCCCGCGGTGCGGG
GGGGGCTGCGAGGGGAACAAAGGCTGCGTGCGGGGTGTGTGCGTGGGGGGGTGAGCAGGGGGTGTGGGCG
CGTCGGTCGGGCTGCAACCCCCCCTGCACCCCCCTCCCCGAGTTGCTGAGCACGGCCCGGCTTCGGGTGC
GGGGCTCCGTACGGGGCGTGGCGCGGGGCTCGCCGTGCCGGGCGGGGGGTGGCGGCAGGTGGGGGTGCCG
GGCGGGGCGGGGCCGCCTCGGGCCGGGGAGGGCTCGGGGGAGGGGCGCGGCGGCCCCCGGAGCGCCGGCG
GCTGTCGAGGCGCGGCGAGCCGCAGCCATTGCCTTTTATGGTAATCGTGCGAGAGGGCGCAGGGACTTCC
TTTGTCCCAAATCTGTGCGGAGCCGAAATCTGGGAGGCGCCGCCGCACCCCCTCTAGCGGGCGCGGGGCG
AAGCGGTGCGGCGCCGGCAGGAAGGAAATGGGCGGGGAGGGCCTTCGTGCGTCGCCGCGCCGCCGTCCCC
TTCTCCCTCTCCAGCCTCGGGGCTGTCCGCGGGGGGACGGCTGCCTTCGGGGGGGACGGGGCAGGGCGGG
GTTCGGCTTCTGGCGTGTGACCGGCGGCTCTAGAGCCTCTGCTAACCATGTTCATGCCTTCTTCTTTTTC
CTACAGCTCCTGGGCAACGTGCTGGTTATTGTGCTGTCTCATCATTTTGGCAAAGAATTGCTCGACCACC
GGCAATTGATGCTGAGGTCTGTATGGAATTTTCTGAAACGCCACAAAAAGAAATGCATCTTCCTGGGCAC
GGTCCTTGGAGGAGTATATATTCTGGGGAAATATGGACAGAAGAAAATCAGAGAAATACAGGAATCTGGG
CGCGCCACCATGGTGAGCAAGGGCGAGGAGCTGTTCACCGGGGTGGTGCCCATCCTGGTCGAGCTGGACG
GCGACGTAAACGGCCACAAGTTCAGCGTGTCCGGCGAGGGCGAGGGCGATGCCACCTACGGCAAGCTGAC
CCTGAAGTTCATCTGCACCACCGGCAAGCTGCCCGTGCCCTGGCCCACCCTCGTGACCACCCTGACCTAC
GGCGTGCAGTGCTTCAGCCGCTACCCCGACCACATGAAGCAGCACGACTTCTTCAAGTCCGCCATGCCCG
AAGGCTACGTCCAGGAGCGCACCATCTTCTTCAAGGACGACGGCAACTACAAGACCCGCGCCGAGGTGAA
GTTCGAGGGCGACACCCTGGTGAACCGCATCGAGCTGAAGGGCATCGACTTCAAGGAGGACGGCAACATC
CTGGGGCACAAGCTGGAGTACAACTACAACAGCCACAACGTCTATATCATGGCCGACAAGCAGAAGAACG
GCATCAAGGTGAACTTCAAGATCCGCCACAACATCGAGGACGGCAGCGTGCAGCTCGCCGACCACTACCA
GCAGAACACCCCCATCGGCGACGGCCCCGTGCTGCTGCCCGACAACCACTACCTGAGCACCCAGTCCGCC
CTGAGCAAAGACCCCAACGAGAAGCGCGATCACATGGTCCTGCTGGAGTTCGTGACCGCCGCCGGGATCA
CTCTCGGCATGGACGAGCTGTACAAGGGTGGTGATGCATCGCGCGCCACCATGGCAGAAATCGGTACTGG
CTTTCCATTCGACCCCCATTATGTGGAAGTCCTGGGCGAGCGCATGCACTACGTCGATGTTGGTCCGCGC
GATGGCACCCCTGTGCTGTTCCTGCACGGTAACCCGACCTCCTCCTACGTGTGGCGCAACATCATCCCGC
ATGTTGCACCGACCCATCGCTGCATTGCTCCAGACCTGATCGGTATGGGCAAATCCGACAAACCAGACCT
GGGTTATTTCTTCGACGACCACGTCCGCTTCATGGATGCCTTCATCGAAGCCCTGGGTCTGGAAGAGGTC
GTCCTGGTCATTCACGACTGGGGCTCCGCTCTGGGTTTCCACTGGGCCAAGCGCAATCCAGAGCGCGTCA
AAGGTATTGCATTTATGGAGTTCATCCGCCCTATCCCGACCTGGGACGAATGGCCAGAATTTGCCCGCGA
GACCTTCCAGGCCTTCCGCACCACCGACGTCGGCCGCAAGCTGATCATCGATCAGAACGTTTTTATCGAG
GGTACGCTGCCGATGGGTGTCGTCCGCCCGCTGACTGAAGTCGAGATGGACCATTACCGCGAGCCGTTCC
TGAATCCTGTTGACCGCGAGCCACTGTGGCGCTTCCCAAACGAGCTGCCAATCGCCGGTGAGCCAGCGAA
CATCGTCGCGCTGGTCGAAGAATACATGGACTGGCTGCACCAGTCCCCTGTCCCGAAGCTGCTGTTCTGG
GGCACCCCAGGCGTTCTGATCCCACCGGCCGAAGCCGCTCGCCTGGCCAAAAGCCTGCCTAACTGCAAGG
CTGTGGACATCGGCCCGGGTCTGAATCTGCTGCAAGAAGACAACCCGGACCTGATCGGCAGCGAGATCGC
GCGCTGGCTGTCGACGCTCGAGATTTCCGGATGACGATAAGCTTAAGCGCTCGAGGCGGCCGCAATTCAC
TCCTCAGGTGCAGGCTGCCTATCAGAAGGTGGTGGCTGGTGTGGCCAATGCCCTGGCTCACAAATACCAC
TGAGATCTTTTTCCCTCTGCCAAAAATTATGGGGACATCATGAAGCCCCTTGAGCATCTGACTTCTGGCT
AATAAAGGAAATTTATTTTCATTGCAATAGTGTGTTGGAATTTTTTGTGTCTCTCACTCGGAAGGACATA
TGGGAGGGCAAATCATTTAAAACATCAGAATGAGTATTTGGTTTAGAGTTTGGCAACATATGCCCATATG
CTGGCTGCCATGAACAAAGGTTGGCTATAAAGAGGTCATCAGTATATGAAACAGCCCCCTGCTGTCCATT
CCTTATTCCATAGAAAAGCCTTGACTTGAGGTTAGATTTTTTTTATATTTTGTTTTGTGTTATTTTTTTC
TTTAACATCCCTAAAATTTTCCTTACATGTTTTACTAGCCAGATTTTTCCTCCTCTCCTGACTACTCCCA
GTCATAGCTGTCCCTCTTCTCTTATGAAGATCCCTCGACCTGAGCGTCGAGCTAGCATATGGATCCATAT
AACTTCGTATAATGTATGCTATACGAAGTTATTACGATACCGTCAACTTGTTTATTGCAGCTTATAATGG
TTACAAATAAAGCAATAGCATCACAAATTTCACAAATAAAGCATTTTTTTCACTGCATTCTAGTTGTGGT
TTGTCCAAACTCATCAATGTATCTTAGGTACCCAGCTTTTGTTCCCTTTAGTGAGGGTTAATTGCGCGCT
TGGCGTAATCATGGTCATAGCTGTTTCCTGTGTGAAATTGTTATCCGCTCACAATTCCACACAACATACG
AGCCGGAAGCATAAAGTGTAAAGCCTGGGGTGCCTAATGAGTGAGCTAACTCACATTAATTGCGTTGCGC
TCACTGCCCGCTTTCCAGTCGGGAAACCTGTCGTGCCAGCTGCATTAATGAATCGGCCAACGCGCGGGGA
GAGGCGGTTTGCGTATTGGGCGCTCTTCCGCTTCCTCGCTCACTGACTCGCTGCGCTCGGTCGTTCGGCT
GCGGCGAGCGGTATCAGCTCACTCAAAGGCGGTAATACGGTTATCCACAGAATCAGGGGATAACGCAGGA
AAGAACATGTGAGCAAAAGGCCAGCAAAAGGCCAGGAACCGTAAAAAGGCCGCGTTGCTGGCGTTTTTCC
ATAGGCTCCGCCCCCCTGACGAGCATCACAAAAATCGACGCTCAAGTCAGAGGTGGCGAAACCCGACAGG
ACTATAAAGATACCAGGCGTTTCCCCCTGGAAGCTCCCTCGTGCGCTCTCCTGTTCCGACCCTGCCGCTT
ACCGGATACCTGTCCGCCTTTCTCCCTTCGGGAAGCGTGGCGCTTTCTCATAGCTCACGCTGTAGGTATC
TCAGTTCGGTGTAGGTCGTTCGCTCCAAGCTGGGCTGTGTGCACGAACCCCCCGTTCAGCCCGACCGCTG
CGCCTTATCCGGTAACTATCGTCTTGAGTCCAACCCGGTAAGACACGACTTATCGCCACTGGCAGCAGCC
ACTGGTAACAGGATTAGCAGAGCGAGGTATGTAGGCGGTGCTACAGAGTTCTTGAAGTGGTGGCCTAACT
ACGGCTACACTAGAAGAACAGTATTTGGTATCTGCGCTCTGCTGAAGCCAGTTACCTTCGGAAAAAGAGT
TGGTAGCTCTTGATCCGGCAAACAAACCACCGCTGGTAGCGGTGGTTTTTTTGTTTGCAAGCAGCAGATT
ACGCGCAGAAAAAAAGGATCTCAAGAAGATCCTTTGATCTTTTCTACGGGGTCTGACGCTCAGTGGAACG
AAAACTCACGTTAAGGGATTTTGGTCATGAGATTATCAAAAAGGATCTTCACCTAGATCCTTTTAAATTA
AAAATGAAGTTTTAAATCAATCTAAAGTATATATGAGTAAACTTGGTCTGACAGTTACCAATGCTTAATC
AGTGAGGCACCTATCTCAGCGATCTGTCTATTTCGTTCATCCATAGTTGCCTGACTCCCCGTCGTGTAGA
TAACTACGATACGGGAGGGCTTACCATCTGGCCCCAGTGCTGCAATGATACCGCGAGACCCACGCTCACC
GGCTCCAGATTTATCAGCAATAAACCAGCCAGCCGGAAGGGCCGAGCGCAGAAGTGGTCCTGCAACTTTA
TCCGCCTCCATCCAGTCTATTAATTGTTGCCGGGAAGCTAGAGTAAGTAGTTCGCCAGTTAATAGTTTGC
GCAACGTTGTTGCCATTGCTACAGGCATCGTGGTGTCACGCTCGTCGTTTGGTATGGCTTCATTCAGCTC
CGGTTCCCAACGATCAAGGCGAGTTACATGATCCCCCATGTTGTGCAAAAAAGCGGTTAGCTCCTTCGGT
CCTCCGATCGTTGTCAGAAGTAAGTTGGCCGCAGTGTTATCACTCATGGTTATGGCAGCACTGCATAATT
CTCTTACTGTCATGCCATCCGTAAGATGCTTTTCTGTGACTGGTGAGTACTCAACCAAGTCATTCTGAGA
ATAGTGTATGCGGCGACCGAGTTGCTCTTGCCCGGCGTCAATACGGGATAATACCGCGCCACATAGCAGA
ACTTTAAAAGTGCTCATCATTGGAAAACGTTCTTCGGGGCGAAAACTCTCAAGGATCTTACCGCTGTTGA
GATCCAGTTCGATGTAACCCACTCGTGCACCCAACTGATCTTCAGCATCTTTTACTTTCACCAGCGTTTC
TGGGTGAGCAAAAACAGGAAGGCAAAATGCCGCAAAAAAGGGAATAAGGGCGACACGGAAATGTTGAATA
CTCATACTCTTCCTTTTTCAATATTATTGAAGCATTTATCAGGGTTATTGTCTCATGAGCGGATACATAT
TTGAATGTATTTAGAAAAATAAACAAATAGGGGTTCCGCGCACATTTCCCCGAAAAGTGCC
Features (pLannotate 1.2.2; 24 found; start..end, strand, type, name):
     52..100     +  polyA_signal   HSV TK poly(A) signal: herpes simplex virus thymidine kinase polyadenylation signal (Cole and Stacy, 1985)
    191..207     -  polyA_signal   bGH poly(A) signal (fragment): bovine growth hormone polyadenylation signal
    312..345     -  protein_bind   lox2272: Cre-mediated recombination occurs in the 8-bp core sequence (GGATACTT). lox2272 sites are compatible with each other, but incompatible with loxP or loxN sites (Lee and Saito, 1988). Cre recombinase
    350..949     +  CDS            PuroR: puromycin N-acetyltransferase; pac from Streptomyces alboniger; confers resistance to puromycin
    999..1064    +  CDS            dmpM (fragment): DMPM_STRAD - Protein inferred from homology: Swiss-Prot protein existence level 3. From Streptomyces alboniger.
   1091..1202    +  polyA_signal   bGH poly(A) signal: bovine growth hormone polyadenylation signal
   1347..1650    +  enhancer       CMV enhancer: human cytomegalovirus immediate early enhancer
   1652..1929    +  promoter       chicken β-actin promoter: No description available
   1930..2946    +  intron         chimeric intron: chimera between introns from chicken β-actin and rabbit β-globin
   3019..3171    +  CDS            PEX3 (fragment): PEX3_HUMAN - Experimental evidence at protein level: Swiss-Prot protein existence level 1. Involved in peroxisome biosynthesis and integrity. Assembles membrane vesicles before the matrix proteins are translocated. As a docking factor for PEX19, is necessary for the import of peroxisomal membrane proteins in the peroxisomes. From Homo sapiens (Human).
   3160..3876    +  CDS            EGFP: EGFP is a basic (constitutively fluorescent) green fluorescent protein published in 1996, derived from Aequorea victoria. It is reported to be a rapidly-maturing weak dimer with moderate acid sensitivity.
   3901..4790    +  CDS            HaloTag® (fragment): modified bacterial dehalogenase that forms covalent bonds with chloroalkane derivatives
   4823..4900    +  CDS            HBB (fragment): HBB_PONPY - Experimental evidence at transcript level: Swiss-Prot protein existence level 2. Involved in oxygen transport from the lung to the various peripheral tissues. From Pongo pygmaeus (Bornean orangutan).
   4971..5026    +  polyA_signal   β-globin poly(A) signal: rabbit β-globin polyadenylation signal (Gil and Proudfoot, 1987)
   5389..5422    -  protein_bind   loxP: Cre-mediated recombination occurs in the 8-bp core sequence (GCATACAT). Cre recombinase
   5435..5556    +  polyA_signal   SV40 poly(A) signal: SV40 polyadenylation signal
   5575..5593    -  promoter       T3 promoter: promoter for bacteriophage T3 RNA polymerase
   5638..5654    -  protein_bind   lac operator: The lac repressor binds to the lac operator to inhibit transcription in E. coli. This inhibition can be relieved by adding lactose or isopropyl-β-D-thiogalactopyranoside (IPTG). lac repressor encoded by lacI
   5662..5692    -  promoter       lac promoter: promoter for the E. coli lac operon
   5707..5728    -  protein_bind   CAP binding site: CAP binding activates transcription in the presence of cAMP. E. coli catabolite activator protein
   5741..5833    -  CDS            lacI (fragment): lac repressor; lacI; The lac repressor binds to the lac operator to inhibit transcription in E. coli. This inhibition can be relieved by adding lactose or isopropyl-β-D-thiogalactopyranoside (IPTG).
   6016..6604    -  rep_origin     ori: high-copy-number ColE1/pMB1/pBR322/pUC origin of replication
   6775..7635    -  CDS            AmpR: β-lactamase; bla; confers resistance to ampicillin, carbenicillin, and related antibiotics
   7636..7740    -  promoter       AmpR promoter: bla
