[The description below was written by a language model from this plasmid's Addgene catalogue record and pLannotate feature annotations shown in this document.]
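Description:
pERB264 is a mammalian expression plasmid built on the pEM791 backbone that encodes a peroxisome-targeted PEX3-GFP-Halo fusion protein. It is propagated in E. coli as a high-copy plasmid through a ColE1/pUC-type origin and selected with ampicillin via the β-lactamase gene. Remnants of a cloning vector (lac promoter/operator, T3 promoter) sit next to the bacterial portion.

The fusion is driven by a CAG-type arrangement, consisting of the CMV enhancer, chicken β-actin promoter and chimeric β-actin/β-globin intron, and is terminated by a rabbit β-globin polyadenylation signal. The annotated PEX3 segment is only a short fragment of the human gene, consistent with use of a peroxisomal membrane-targeting portion rather than the full protein, although the record does not define it further. This fragment is followed by EGFP and then a C-terminal HaloTag, a modified dehalogenase that bonds covalently to chloroalkane ligands.

Upstream of the expression unit is a puromycin N-acetyltransferase coding sequence with a bGH poly(A) signal but no annotated promoter of its own. The puromycin gene and the expression cassette together lie between a lox2272 site and a loxP site. Heterologous lox sites around a promoterless marker are the layout typically used for Cre recombinase-mediated cassette exchange into a pre-engineered genomic locus, which would allow selection of stable integrants, though the record does not state this purpose.

According to the associated publication, the construct belongs to a system for optogenetic control of organelle transport using a photocaged chemical inducer of dimerization. In that setting the Halo domain on the peroxisome surface would serve as the anchor for the dimerizer, and GFP marks the organelle for imaging.
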