Addgene plasmid #67764: pERB264
Depositing lab: Michael Lampson. Publication: Optogenetic control of organelle transport using a photocaged chemical inducer of dimerization. Ballister ER, Ayloo S, Chenoweth DM, Lampson MA, Holzbaur EL. Curr Biol. 2015 May 18;25(10):R407-8. doi: 10.1016/j.cub.2015.03.056. PubMed 25989077.
Backbone
  Vector backbone: pEM791
  Vector type: Mammalian Expression
Growth in bacteria
  Bacterial resistance: Ampicillin, 100 μg/mL
  Growth temperature: 37°C
  Growth strain: DH5alpha
  Copy number: High Copy
Gene/Insert
  Gene/Insert name: PEX3-GFP-Halo
  Species: H. sapiens (human)
  Tag / fusion protein: Halotag (C terminal on insert); GFP
How to cite: pERB264 was a gift from Michael Lampson (Addgene plasmid # 67764 ; http://n2t.net/addgene:67764 ; RRID:Addgene_67764)
