>Addgene plasmid #67764 | pERB264 | addgene partial sequence | sequence record 128416 | pCAG-F 5'-GCAACGTGCTGGTTATTGTG-3'
AAAAAGAAATGCATCTTCCTGGGCACGGTCCTTGGAGGAGTATATATTCTGGGGAAATATGGACAGAAGA
AAATCAGAGAAATACAGGAATCTGGGCGCGCCACCATGGTGAGCAAGGGCGAGGAGCTGTTCACCGGGGT
GGTGCCCATCCTGGTCGAGCTGGACGGCGACGTAAACGGCCACAAGTTCAGCGTGTCCGGCGAGGGCGAG
GGCGATGCCACCTACGGCAAGCTGACCCTGAAGTTCATCTGCACCACCGGCAAGCTGCCCGTGCCCTGGC
CCACCCTCGTGACCACCCTGACCTACGGCGTGCAGTGCTTCAGCCGCTACCCCGACCACATGAAGCAGCA
CGACTTCTTCAAGTCCGCCATGCCCGAAGGCTACGTCCAGGAGCGCACCATCTTCTTCAAGGACGACGGC
AACTACAAGACCCGCGCCGAGGTGAAGTTCGAGGGCGACACCCTGGTGAACCGCATCGAGCTGAAGGGCA
TCGACTTCAAGGAGGACGGCAACATCCTGGGGCACAAGCTGGAGTACAACTACAACAGCCACAACGTCTA
TATCATGGCCGACAAGCAGAAGAACGGCATCAAGGTGAACTTCAAGATCCGCCACAACATCGAGGACGGC
AGCGTGCAGCTCGCCGACCACTACCAGCAGAACACCCCCATCGGCGACGGCCCCGTGCTGCTGCCCGACA
ACCACTACCTGA
