>Addgene plasmid #67764 | pERB264 | addgene partial sequence | sequence record 128671 | Bglob-pA-R 5'-ttttggcagagggaaaaaga-3'
CACCAGCCACCACCTTCTGATAGGCAGCCTGCACCTGAGGAGTGAATTGCGGCCGCCTCGAGCGCTTAAG
CTTATCGTCATCCGGAAATCTCGAGCGTCGACAGCCAGCGCGCGATCTCGCTGCCGATCAGGTCCGGGTT
GTCTTCTTGCAGCAGATTCAGACCCGGGCCGATGTCCACAGCCTTGCAGTTAGGCAGGCTTTTGGCCAGG
CGAGCGGCTTCGGCCGGTGGGATCAGAACGCCTGGGGTGCCCCAGAACAGCAGCTTCGGGACAGGGGACT
GGTGCAGCCAGTCCATGTATTCTTCGACCAGCGCGACGATGTTCGCTGGCTCACCGGCGATTGGCAGCTC
GTTTGGGAAGCGCCACAGTGGCTCGCGGTCAACAGGATTCAGGAACGGCTCGCGGTAATGGTCCATCTCG
ACTTCAGTCAGCGGGCGGACGACACCCATCGGCAGCGTACCCTCGATAAAAACGTTCTGATCGATGATCA
GCTTGCGGCCGACGTCGGTGGTGCGGAAGGCCTGGAAGGTCTCGCGGGCAAATTCTGGCCATTCGTCCCA
GGTCGGGATAGGGCGGATGAACTCCATAAATGCAATACCTTTGACGCGCTCTGGATTGCGCTTGGCCCAG
TGGAAACCCAGAGCGGAGCCCCAGTCGTGAATGACCAGGACGACCTCTTCCAGACCCAGGGCTTCGATGA
AGGCATCCATGAAGCGGACGTGGTCGTCGAAGAAATAACCCAGGTCTGGTTTGTCGGATTTGCCCATACC
GATCAGGTCTGGAGCAATGCAGCGATGGGTCGGTGCAACATGCGG
